>Addgene plasmid #125163 | pFB1.HMBP.PrS.EED | addgene full sequence | sequence record 292443 | Addgene NGS Result
GCATCCTCGGTTTTCTGGAAGGCGAGCATCGTTTGTTCGCCCAGGACTCTAGCTATAGTTCTAGTGGTTG
GCTACGTATACTCCGGAATATTAATAGATCATGGAGATAATTAAAATGATAACCATCTCGCAAATAAATA
AGTATTTTACTGTTTTCGTAACAGTTTTGTAATAAAAAAACCTATAAATATTCCGGATTATTCATACCGT
CCCACCATCGGGCGCGGATCTCGGTCCGAAACCATGGGTCATCACCATCATCATCACGGTACCAAAACTG
AAGAAGGTAAACTGGTAATCTGGATTAACGGCGATAAAGGCTATAACGGTCTCGCTGAAGTCGGTAAGAA
ATTCGAGAAAGATACCGGAATTAAAGTCACCGTTGAGCATCCGGATAAACTGGAAGAGAAATTCCCACAG
GTTGCGGCAACTGGCGATGGCCCTGACATTATCTTCTGGGCACACGACCGCTTTGGTGGCTACGCTCAAT
CTGGCCTGTTGGCTGAAATCACCCCGGACAAAGCGTTCCAGGACAAGCTGTATCCGTTTACCTGGGATGC
CGTACGTTACAACGGCAAGCTGATTGCTTACCCGATCGCTGTTGAAGCGTTATCGCTGATTTATAACAAA
GATCTGCTGCCGAACCCGCCAAAAACCTGGGAAGAGATCCCGGCGCTGGATAAAGAACTGAAAGCGAAAG
GTAAGAGCGCGCTGATGTTCAACCTGCAAGAACCGTACTTCACCTGGCCGCTGATTGCTGCTGACGGGGG
TTATGCGTTCAAGTATGAAAACGGCAAGTACGACATTAAAGACGTGGGCGTGGATAACGCTGGCGCGAAA
GCGGGTCTGACCTTCCTGGTTGACCTGATTAAAAACAAACACATGAATGCAGACACCGATTACTCCATCG
CAGAAGCTGCCTTTAATAAAGGCGAAACAGCGATGACCATCAACGGCCCGTGGGCATGGTCCAACATCGA
CACCAGCAAAGTGAATTATGGTGTAACGGTACTGCCGACCTTCAAGGGTCAACCATCCAAACCGTTCGTT
GGCGTGCTGAGCGCAGGTATTAACGCCGCCAGTCCGAACAAAGAGCTGGCAAAAGAGTTCCTCGAAAACT
ATCTGCTGACTGATGAAGGTCTGGAAGCGGTTAATAAAGACAAACCGCTGGGTGCCGTAGCGCTGAAGTC
TTACGAGGAAGAGTTGGCGAAAGATCCACGTATTGCCGCCACCATGGAAAACGCCCAGAAAGGTGAAATC
ATGCCGAACATCCCGCAGATGTCCGCTTTCTGGTATGCCGTGCGTACTGCGGTGATCAACGCCGCCAGCG
GTCGTCAGACTGTCGATGAAGCCCTGAAAGACGCGCAGACTGGTACCGATTACGATATCCCAACGACCCT
GGAAGTTCTGTTCCAGGGGCCCCTGGGATCCTCCGAGAGGGAAGTGTCGACTGCGCCGGCGGGAACAGAC
ATGCCTGCGGCCAAGAAGCAGAAGCTGAGCAGTGACGAGAACAGCAATCCAGACCTCTCTGGAGACGAGA
ATGATGACGCTGTCAGTATAGAAAGTGGTACAAACACTGAACGCCCTGATACACCTACAAACACGCCAAA
TGCACCTGGAAGGAAAAGTTGGGGAAAGGGAAAATGGAAGTCAAAGAAATGCAAATATTCTTTCAAATGT
GTAAATAGTCTCAAGGAAGATCATAACCAACCATTGTTTGGAGTTCAGTTTAACTGGCACAGTAAAGAAG
GAGATCCATTAGTGTTTGCAACTGTAGGAAGCAACAGAGTTACCTTGTATGAATGTCATTCACAAGGAGA
AATCCGGTTGTTGCAATCTTACGTGGATGCTGATGCTGATGAAAACTTTTACACTTGTGCATGGACCTAT
GATAGCAATACGAGCCATCCTCTGCTGGCTGTAGCTGGATCTAGAGGCATAATTAGGATAATAAATCCTA
TAACAATGCAGTGTATAAAGCACTATGTTGGCCATGGAAATGCTATCAATGAGCTGAAATTCCATCCAAG
AGATCCAAATCTTCTCTTGTCAGTAAGTAAAGATCATGCTTTACGATTATGGAATATCCAGACGGACACT
CTGGTGGCAATATTTGGAGGCGTAGAAGGACACAGAGATGAAGTTCTAAGTGCTGATTATGATCTTTTGG
GTGAAAAAATAATGTCCTGTGGTATGGATCATTCTCTTAAACTTTGGAGGATCAATTCAAAGAGAATGAT
GAATGCAATTAAGGAATCTTATGATTATAATCCAAATAAAACTAACAGGCCATTTATTTCTCAGAAAATC
CATTTTCCTGATTTTTCTACCAGAGACATACATAGGAATTATGTTGATTGTGTGCGATGGTTAGGCGATT
TGATACTTTCTAAGTCTTGTGAAAATGCCATTGTGTGCTGGAAACCTGGCAAGATGGAAGATGATATAGA
TAAAATTAAACCCAGTGAATCTAATGTGACTATTCTTGGGCGATTTGATTACAGCCAGTGTGACATTTGG
TACATGAGGTTTTCTATGGATTTCTGGCAAAAGATGCTTGCATTGGGCAATCAAGTTGGCAAACTTTATG
TTTGGGATTTAGAAGTAGAAGATCCTCATAAAGCCAAATGTACAACACTGACTCATCATAAATGTGGTGC
TGCTATTCGACAAACCAGTTTTAGCAGGGATAGCAGCATTCTTATAGCTGTTTGTGATGATGCCAGTATT
TGGCGCTGGGATCGACTTCGATGATCTAGAGCCTGCAGTCTCGAGGCATGCGGTACCAAGCTTGTCGAGA
AGTACTAGAGGATCATAATCAGCCATACCACATTTGTAGAGGTTTTACTTGCTTTAAAAAACCTCCCACA
CCTCCCCCTGAACCTGAAACATAAAATGAATGCAATTGTTGTTGTTAACTTGTTTATTGCAGCTTATAAT
GGTTACAAATAAAGCAATAGCATCACAAATTTCACAAATAAAGCATTTTTTTCACTGCATTCTAGTTGTG
GTTTGTCCAAACTCATCAATGTATCTTATCATGTCTGGATCTGATCACTGATATCGCCTAGGAGATCCGA
ACCAGATAAGTGAAATCTAGTTCCAAACTATTTTGTCATTTTTAATTTTCGTATTAGCTTACGACGCTAC
ACCCAGTTCCCATCTATTTTGTCACTCTTCCCTAAATAATCCTTAAAAACTCCATTTCCACCCCTCCCAG
TTCCCAACTATTTTGTCCGCCCACAGCGGGGCATTTTTCTTCCTGTTATGTTTTTAATCAAACATCCTGC
CAACTCCATGTGACAAACCGTCATCTTCGGCTACTTTTTCTCTGTCACAGAATGAAAATTTTTCTGTCAT
CTCTTCGTTATTAATGTTTGTAATTGACTGAATATCAACGCTTATTTGCAGCCTGAATGGCGAATGGG
[124 nt withheld, positions 3429-3552]
C
[91 nt withheld, positions 3554-3644]
A
[49 nt withheld, positions 3646-3694]
CCTTTGACGTTGGAGTCCACGTTCTT
[37 nt withheld, positions 3721-3757]
ACCCTATCTCGGTCTATTCTTTTGATTTATAAGGGATTTTGCCGATTTCGGCCTATTGGTTAAAAAATGA
GCTGATTTAACAAAAATTTAACGCGAATTTTAACAAAATATTAACGCTTACAATTTAGGTGGCACTTTTC
GGGGAAATGTGCGCGGAACCCCTATTTGTTTATTTTTCTAAATACATTCAAATATGTATCCGCTCATGAG
ACAATAACCCTGATAAATGCTTCAATAATATTGAAAAAGGAAGAGTATGAGTATTCAACATTTCCGTGTC
GCCCTTATTCCCTTTTTTGCGGCATTTTGCCTTCCTGTTTTTGCTCACCCAGAAACGCTGGTGAAAGTAA
AAGATGCTGAAGATCAGTTGGGTGCACGAGTGGGTTACATCGAACTGGATCTCAACAGCGGTAAGATCCT
TGAGAGTTTTCGCCCCGAAGAACGTTTTCCAATGATGAGCACTTTTAAAGTTCTGCTATGTGGCGCGGTA
TTATCCCGTATTGACGCCGGGCAAGAGCAACTCGGTCGCCGCATACACTATTCTCAGAATGACTTGGTTG
AGTACTCACCAGTCACAGAAAAGCATCTTACGGATGGCATGACAGTAAGAGAATTATGCAGTGCTGCCAT
AACCATGAGTGATAACACTGCGGCCAACTTACTTCTGACAACGATCGGAGGACCGAAGGAGCTAACCGCT
TTTTTGCACAACATGGGGGATCATGTAACTCGCCTTGATCGTTGGGAACCGGAGCTGAATGAAGCCATAC
CAAACGACGAGCGTGACACCACGATGCCTGTAGCAATGGCAACAACGTTGCGCAAACTATTAACTGGCGA
ACTACTTACTCTAGCTTCCCGGCAACAATTAATAGACTGGATGGAGGCGGATAAAGTTGCAGGACCACTT
CTGCGCTCGGCCCTTCCGGCTGGCTGGTTTATTGCTGATAAATCTGGAGCCGGTGAGCGTGGGTCTCGCG
GTATCATTGCAGCACTGGGGCCAGATGGTAAGCCCTCCCGTATCGTAGTTATCTACACGACGGGGAGTCA
GGCAACTATGGATGAACGAAATAGACAGATCGCTGAGATAGGTGCCTCACTGATTAAGCATTGGTAACTG
TCAGACCAAGTTTACTCATATATACTTTAGATTGATTTAAAACTTCATTTTTAATTTAAAAGGATCTAGG
TGAAGATCCTTTTTGATAATCTCATGACCAAAATCCCTTAACGTGAGTTTTCGTTCCACTGAGCGTCAGA
CCCCGTAGAAAAGATCAAAGGATCTTCTTGAGATCCTTTTTTTCTGCGCGTAATCTGCTGCTTGCAAACA
AAAAAACCACCGCTACCAGCGGTGGTTTGTTTGCCGGATCAAGAGCTACCAACTCTTTTTCCGAAGGTAA
CTGGCTTCAGCAGAGCGCAGATACCAAATACTGTTCTTCTAGTGTAGCCGTAGTTAGGCCACCACTTCAA
GAACTCTGTAGCACCGCCTACATACCTCGCTCTGCTAATCCTGTTACCAGTGGCTGCTGCCAGTGGCGAT
AAGTCGTGTCTTACCGGGTTGGACTCAAGACGATAGTTACCGGATAAGGCGCAGCGGTCGGGCTGAACGG
GGGGTTCGTGCACACAGCCCAGCTTGGAGCGAACGACCTACACCGAACTGAGATACCTACAGCGTGAGCT
ATGAGAAAGCGCCACGCTTCCCGAAGGGAGAAAGGCGGACAGGTATCCGGTAAGCGGCAGGGTCGGAACA
GGAGAGCGCACGAGGGAGCTTCCAGGGGGAAACGCCTGGTATCTTTATAGTCCTGTCGGGTTTCGCCACC
TCTGACTTGAGCGTCGATTTTTGTGATGCTCGTCAGGGGGGCGGAGCCTATGGAAAAACGCCAGCAACGC
GGCCTTTTTACGGTTCCTGGCCTTTTGCTCACATGTTCTTTCCTGCGTTATCCCCTGATTCTGTGGATAA
CCGTATTACCGCCTTTGAGTGAGCTGATACCGCTCGCCGCAGCCGAACGACCGAGCGCAGCGAGTCAGTG
AGCGAGGAAGCGGAAGAGCGCCTGATGCGGTATTTTCTCCTTACGCATCTGTGCGGTATTTCACACCGCA
TAGACCAGCCGCGTAACCTGGCAAAATCGGTTACGGTTGAGTAATAAATGGATGCCCTGCGTAAGCGGGT
GTGGGCGGACAATAAAGTCTTAAACTGAACAAAATAGATCTAAACTATGACAATAAAGTCTTAAACTAGA
CAGAATAGTTGTAAACTGAAATCAGTCCAGTTATGCTGTGAAAAAGCATACTGGACTTTTGTTATGGCTA
AAGCAAACTCTTCATTTTCTGAAGTGCAAATTGCCCGTCGTATTAAAGAGGGGCGTGGCCAAGGGCATGG
TAAAGACTATATTCGCGGCGTTGTGACAATTTACCGAACAACTCCGCGGCCGGGAAGCCGATCTCGGCTT
GAACGAATTGTTAGGTGGCGGTACTTGGGTCGATATCAAAGTGCATCACTTCTTCCCGTATGCCCAACTT
TGTATAGAGAGCCACTGCGGGATCGTCACCGTAATCTGCTTGCACGTAGATCACATAAGCACCAAGCGCG
TTGGCCTCATGCTTGAGGAGATTGATGAGCGCGGTGGCAATGCCCTGCCTCCGGTGCTCGCCGGAGACTG
CGAGATCATAGATATAGATCTCACTACGCGGCTGCTCAAACTTGGGCAGAACGTAAGCCGCGAGAGCGCC
AACAACCGCTTCTTGGTCGAAGGCAGCAAGCGCGATGAATGTCTTACTACGGAGCAAGTTCCCGAGGTAA
TCGGAGTCCGGCTGATGTTGGGAGTAGGTGGCTACGTCTCCGAACTCACGACCGAAAAGATCAAGAGCAG
CCCGCATGGATTTGACTTGGTCAGGGCCGAGCCTACATGTGCGAATGATGCCCATACTTGAGCCACCTAA
CTTTGTTTTAGGGCGACTGCCCTGCTGCGTAACATCGTTGCTGCTGCGTAACATCAAACATCGACCCACG
GCGTAACGCGCTTGCTGCTTGGATGCCCGAGGCATAGACTGTACAAAAAAACAGTCATAACAAGCCATGA
AAACCGCCACTGCGCCGTTACCACCGCTGCGTTCGGTCAAGGTTCTGGACCAGTTGCGTGAGCGCATACG
CTACTTGCATTACAGTTTACGAACCGAACAGGCTTATGTCAACTGGGTTCGTGCCTTCATCCGTTTCCAC
GGTGTGCGTCACCCGGCAACCTTGGGCAGCAGCGAAGTCGAGGCATTTCTGTCCTGGCTGGCGAACGAGC
GCAAGGTTTCGGTCTCCACGCATCGTCAGGCATTGGCGGCCTTGCTGTTCTTCTACGGCAAGGTGCTGTG
CACGGATCTGCCCTGGCTTCAGGAGATCGGAAGACCTCGGCCGTCGCGGCGCTTGCCGGTGGTGCTGACC
CCGGATGAAGTGGTTC
Features (pLannotate 1.2.2; 16 found; start..end, strand, type, name):
     98..189     +  promoter       polyhedrin promoter: polh from Autographa californica; promoter for the baculovirus polyhedrin gene
    274..1371    +  CDS            MBP: maltose binding protein from E. coli; malE (mutated); This version of the gene does not encode a signal sequence, so MBP will remain in the cytosol.
   1432..2751    +  CDS            EED: EED_HUMAN - Experimental evidence at protein level: Swiss-Prot protein existence level 1. Polycomb group (PcG) protein. Component of the PRC2/EED-EZH2 complex, which methylates 'Lys-9' and 'Lys-27' of histone H3, leading to transcriptional repression of the affected target gene. Also recognizes 'Lys-26' trimethylated histone H1 with the effect of inhibiting PRC2 complex methyltransferase activity on nucleosomal histone H3 'Lys-27', whereas H3 'Lys-27' recognition has the opposite effect, enabling the propagation of this repressive mark. The PRC2/EED- EZH2 complex may also serve as a recruiting
   2811..2894    +  CDS            large T antigen (fragment): large T antigen from SV40 (simian virus 40)
   2917..3051    +  polyA_signal   SV40 poly(A) signal: SV40 polyadenylation signal
   3080..3245    -  mobile_element Tn7L: mini-Tn7 element (left end of the Tn7 transposon) Tn7
   3408..3424    +  CDS            lacZα (fragment): LacZα fragment of β-galactosidase; lacZ fragment
   3429..3883    +  rep_origin     f1 ori (sequence partly withheld): f1 bacteriophage origin of replication; arrow indicates direction of (+) strand synthesis
   3909..4013    +  promoter       AmpR promoter: bla
   4014..4874    +  CDS            AmpR: β-lactamase; bla; confers resistance to ampicillin, carbenicillin, and related antibiotics
   5045..5633    +  rep_origin     ori: high-copy-number ColE1/pMB1/pBR322/pUC origin of replication
   5808..5859    -  misc_feature   bom (fragment): basis of mobility region from pBR322
   5927..6151    -  mobile_element Tn7R: mini-Tn7 element (right end of the Tn7 transposon) Tn7
   6218..6751    -  CDS            GmR: gentamycin acetyltransferase; aacC1; confers resistance to gentamycin
   6921..6949    -  promoter       Pc promoter: intI1 (promoter lies within the coding sequence); class 1 integron promoter
   6927..71      -  CDS            YPR2_ECOLX (fragment) (across the origin): Protein predicted: Swiss-Prot protein existence level 4. From Escherichia coli.
