[The description below was written by a language model from this plasmid's Addgene catalogue record and pLannotate feature annotations shown in this document.]
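Description:
pFB1.HMBP.PrS.EED is a baculovirus donor (transfer) plasmid for producing human EED in insect cells, built on a modified pFastBac1 backbone (pFB1.HMBP.A3.PrS.ybbR). In E. coli it is maintained through a high-copy ColE1/pUC-type origin and selected with ampicillin via the β-lactamase gene; an f1 phage origin is also present. The expression cassette, together with a gentamicin acetyltransferase gene driven by the Pc integron promoter, lies between the Tn7L and Tn7R mini-transposon ends. This is the standard pFastBac arrangement, which allows site-specific transposition of the cassette and gentamicin marker into a baculovirus shuttle genome (bacmid) in a suitable bacterial host. The recombinant bacmid is then used to generate virus for infecting insect cells.

The payload is a single fusion open reading frame under the very late, strong polyhedrin promoter of Autographa californica nucleopolyhedrovirus and terminated by the SV40 polyadenylation signal. According to the catalogue fields it begins with an N-terminal hexahistidine tag followed by E. coli maltose-binding protein (a version lacking the signal sequence, so the fusion stays cytosolic). A PreScission (3C) protease recognition site and the full coding sequence of the Polycomb protein EED come next. The feature table annotates MBP and EED but not the His tag or the cleavage site, which presumably occupy the short unannotated stretches flanking MBP. The tag supports nickel or amylose affinity purification and may aid solubility, and protease cleavage releases EED from it. EED is a core subunit of the PRC2 histone H3 lysine 27 methyltransferase complex. The associated publication concerns regulation of PRC2 enzymatic activity by RNA, consistent with use of this construct to produce recombinant EED for biochemical work on PRC2, though the record does not describe co-expression with other subunits.
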