Addgene plasmid #125163: pFB1.HMBP.PrS.EED
Purpose: Expresses human EED in insect cells, , under a C3-cleavable (PreScission Protease) N-terminal hexahistidine-MBP tag.
Depositing lab: Chen Davidovich. Depositing organization: Monash University. Publication: RNA exploits an exposed regulatory site to inhibit the enzymatic activity of PRC2. Zhang Q, McKenzie NJ, Warneford-Thomson R, Gail EH, Flanigan SF, Owen BM, Lauman R, Levina V, Garcia BA, Schittenhelm RB, Bonasio R, Davidovich C. Nat Struct Mol Biol. 2019 Mar;26(3):237-247. doi: 10.1038/s41594-019-0197-y. Epub 2019 Mar 4. PubMed 30833789.
Backbone
  Vector backbone: pFB1.HMBP.A3.PrS.ybbR (parent pFast.Bac1)
  Backbone size w/o insert (bp): 5986
  Modifications to backbone: N-terminal His-MBP PreScission cleavage site
  Vector type: Insect Expression
Growth in bacteria
  Bacterial resistance: Ampicillin, 100 μg/mL
  Growth temperature: 37°C
  Growth strain: DH5alpha
  Copy number: Unknown
Gene/Insert
  Gene/Insert name: Polycomb protein EED (alt name: Embryonic ectoderm development protein)
  Species: H. sapiens (human)
  Insert size (bp): 1326
  GenBank ID: 8726
  Entrez Gene: EED (a.k.a. COGIS, HEED, WAIT1)
  Promoter: Polyhedrin
  Tag / fusion protein: His-MBP (N terminal on backbone)
  Cloning method: Unknown
  Sequencing primers: 5′ U003F pFB1 GGATTATTCATACCGTCCCA; 3′ U004 [Univ. pFB1/pFBD[PH] R] CAAATGTGGTATGGCTGATT
Terms and licenses: Academic/Nonprofit Terms; Industry Terms: Not Available to Industry
How to cite: pFB1.HMBP.PrS.EED was a gift from Chen Davidovich (Addgene plasmid # 125163 ; http://n2t.net/addgene:125163 ; RRID:Addgene_125163)
