>Addgene plasmid #125163 | pFB1.HMBP.PrS.EED | depositor partial sequence | sequence record 247220 | EED
ATGTCCGAGAGGGAAGTGTCGACTGCGCCGGCGGGAACAGACATGCCTGCGGCCAAGAAGCAGAAGCTGA
GCAGTGACGAGAACAGCAATCCAGACCTCTCTGGAGACGAGAATGATGACGCTGTCAGTATAGAAAGTGG
TACAAACACTGAACGCCCTGATACACCTACAAACACGCCAAATGCACCTGGAAGGAAAAGTTGGGGAAAG
GGAAAATGGAAGTCAAAGAAATGCAAATATTCTTTCAAATGTGTAAATAGTCTCAAGGAAGATCATAACC
AACCATTGTTTGGAGTTCAGTTTAACTGGCACAGTAAAGAAGGAGATCCATTAGTGTTTGCAACTGTAGG
AAGCAACAGAGTTACCTTGTATGAATGTCATTCACAAGGAGAAATCCGGTTGTTGCAATCTTACGTGGAT
GCTGATGCTGATGAAAACTTTTACACTTGTGCATGGACCTATGATAGCAATACGAGCCATCCTCTGCTGG
CTGTAGCTGGATCTAGAGGCATAATTAGGATAATAAATCCTATAACAATGCAGTGTATAAAGCACTATGT
TGGCCATGGAAATGCTATCAATGAGCTGAAATTCCATCCAAGAGATCCAAATCTTCTCCTGTCAGTAAGT
AAAGATCATGCTTTACGATTATGGAATATCCAGACGGACACTCTGGTGGCAATATTTGGAGGCGTAGAAG
GGCACAGAGATGAAGTTCTAAGTGCTGATTATGATCTTTTGGGTGAAAAAATAATGTCCTGTGGTATGGA
TCATTCTCTTAAACTTTGGAGGATCAATTCAAAGAGAATGATGAATGCAATTAAGGAATCTTATGATTAT
AATCCAAATAAAACTAACAGGCCATTTATTTCTCAGAAAATCCATTTTCCTGATTTTTCTACCAGAGACA
TACATAGGAATTATGTTGATTGTGTGCGATGGTTAGGCGATTTGATACTTTCTAAGTCTTGTGAAAATGC
CATTGTGTGCTGGAAACCTGGCAAGATGGAAGATGATATAGATAAAATTAAACCCAGTGAATCTAATGTG
ACTATTCTTGGGCGATTTGATTACAGCCAGTGTGACATTTGGTACATGAGGTTTTCTATGGATTTCTGGC
AAAAGATGCTTGCATTGGGCAATCAAGTTGGCAAACTTTATGTTTGGGATTTAGAAGTAGAAGATCCTCA
TAAAGCCAAATGTACAACACTGACTCATCATAAATGTGGTGCTGCTATTCGACAAACCAGTTTTAGCAGG
GATAGCAGCATTCTTATAGCTGTTTGTGATGATGCCAGTATTTGGCGCTGGGATCGACTTCGATAA
